>Addgene plasmid #176251 | pNOC_hfnCas12a_CRATES | addgene full sequence | sequence record 347017 | Addgene NGS Result
AAAATGAAGAGGGAGTGATGAAGAAGAAGAGAAGAATAAAAGAAGACAGAAAAGAAGATAAAAAAGTCAA
AAGACGACAAAGACGGAAAAAAAAGAAACGCGCAATTTTAACACCAGCAACGACGACGAAAAGGGCGTCA
GCTTTGCACCGGTTTCTTAGACGGATCGCTTGCCTGTAACTTACACGCGCCTCGTATCTTTTAATGATGG
AATAATTTGGGAATTTACTCTGTGTTTATTTATTTTTATGTTTTGTATTTGGATTTTAGAAAGTAAATAA
AGAAGGTAGAAGAGTTACGGAATGAAGAAAAAAAAATAAACAAAGGTTTAAAAAATTTCAACAAAAAGCG
TACTTTACATATATATTTATTAGACAAGAAAAGCAGATTAAATAGATATACATTCGATTAACGATAAGTA
AAATGTAAAATCACAGGATTTTCGTGTGTGGTCTTCTACACAGACAAGATGAAACAATTCGGCATTAATA
CCTGAGAGCAGGAAGTACAAGATAAAAGGTAGTATTTGTTGGCGATCCCCCTAGAGTCTTTTACATCTTC
GGAAAACAAAAACTATTTTTTCTTTAATTTCTTTTTTTACTTTCTATTTTTAATTTATATATTTATATTA
AAAAATTTAAATTATAATTATTTTTATAGCACGTGATGAAAAGGACCCAGGTGGCACTTTTCGGGGAAAT
GTGCGCGGAACCCCTATTTGTTTATTTTTCTAAATACATTCAAATATGTATCCGCTCATGAGACAATAAC
CCTGATAAATGCTTCAATAATATTGAAAAAGGAAGAGTATGAGTATTCAACATTTCCGTGTCGCCCTTAT
TCCCTTTTTTGCGGCATTTTGCCTTCCTGTTTTTGCTCACCCAGAAACGCTGGTGAAAGTAAAAGATGCT
GAAGATCAGTTGGGTGCACGAGTGGGTTACATCGAACTGGATCTCAACAGCGGTAAGATCCTTGAGAGTT
TTCGCCCCGAAGAACGTTTTCCAATGATGAGCACTTTTAAAGTTCTGCTATGTGGCGCGGTATTATCCCG
TATTGACGCCGGGCAAGAGCAACTCGGTCGCCGCATACACTATTCTCAGAATGACTTGGTTGAGTACTCA
CCAGTCACAGAAAAGCATCTTACGGATGGCATGACAGTAAGAGAATTATGCAGTGCTGCCATAACCATGA
GTGATAACACTGCGGCCAACTTACTTCTGACAACGATCGGAGGACCGAAGGAGCTAACCGCTTTTTTGCA
CAACATGGGGGATCATGTAACTCGCCTTGATCGTTGGGAACCGGAGCTGAATGAAGCCATACCAAACGAC
GAGCGTGACACCACGATGCCTGTAGCAATGGCAACAACGTTGCGCAAACTATTAACTGGCGAACTACTTA
CTCTAGCTTCCCGGCAACAATTAATAGACTGGATGGAGGCGGATAAAGTTGCAGGACCACTTCTGCGCTC
GGCCCTTCCGGCTGGCTGGTTTATTGCTGATAAATCTGGAGCCGGTGAGCGTGGGTCTCGCGGTATCATT
GCAGCACTGGGGCCAGATGGTAAGCCCTCCCGTATCGTAGTTATCTACACGACGGGGAGTCAGGCAACTA
TGGATGAACGAAATAGACAGATCGCTGAGATAGGTGCCTCACTGATTAAGCATTGGTAACTGTCAGACCA
AGTTTACTCATATATACTTTAGATTGATTTAAAACTTCATTTTTAATTTAAAAGGATCTAGGTGAAGATC
CTTTTTGATAATCTCATGACCAAAATCCCTTAACGTGAGTTTTCGTTCCACTGAGCGTCAGACCCCGTAG
AAAAGATCAAAGGATCTTCTTGAGATCCTTTTTTTCTGCGCGTAATCTGCTGCTTGCAAACAAAAAAACC
ACCGCTACCAGCGGTGGTTTGTTTGCCGGATCAAGAGCTACCAACTCTTTTTCCGAAGGTAACTGGCTTC
AGCAGAGCGCAGATACCAAATACTGTTCTTCTAGTGTAGCCGTAGTTAGGCCACCACTTCAAGAACTCTG
TAGCACCGCCTACATACCTCGCTCTGCTAATCCTGTTACCAGTGGCTGCTGCCAGTGGCGATAAGTCGTG
TCTTACCGGGTTGGACTCAAGACGATAGTTACCGGATAAGGCGCAGCGGTCGGGCTGAACGGGGGGTTCG
TGCACACAGCCCAGCTTGGAGCGAACGACCTACACCGAACTGAGATACCTACAGCGTGAGCTATGAGAAA
GCGCCACGCTTCCCGAAGGGAGAAAGGCGGACAGGTATCCGGTAAGCGGCAGGGTCGGAACAGGAGAGCG
CACGAGGGAGCTTCCAGGGGGAAACGCCTGGTATCTTTATAGTCCTGTCGGGTTTCGCCACCTCTGACTT
GAGCGTCGATTTTTGTGATGCTCGTCAGGGGGGCGGAGCCTATGGAAAAACGCCAGCAACGCGGCCTTTT
TACGGTTCCTGGCCTTTTGCTGGCCTTTTGCTCACATGTTTAAACGGGGTCGTTTATTTCTCTGCCAGCC
TTGGACCTCGTGGTTGGGCGTTTCCTCCTCCTTGGTGCACTGAACCTGTCCGCATCCTGCGTCGGTTTGG
CGGTCTTTTGTCCTTTCCTCTATAGCCCGCCCGTCTAGAGGGCACACGCGATGATCTTTATATCTCTTCA
TGTGTCTTTGTTTTAACTAGGATACTGCCGGGTGAATGCCCATCAGACAAGAGGCCAAACTCTATCTACA
CCCTTTTGACTTCTGTTGTGGTCGTAGTGTGTGCTTGCATGCCCTGAAAGTCCAGGCATCCCACTTGTGC
TCTAACCCCATTCAAAACAGCAGAAGTGCTTAATTAAGATATAGATTCATGATCTCCTGTCCCCTCCTTC
TTACCTTTTCACAAACCTCACACAGAAGTCTCCACTCTTCGCCTCTAAAACCTCTTTTTAAATTATGGTA
AGTTCGTGCGGCAGTGGGTTTTCGGATCTATATTTGTCAAGATCCAGTTCAAGGTCAGGGATGTAGATTA
AGTACAGAAGGAGAAGCACAAGCGCGCCAGTTCGCCCCTCACGGCCTGGAGCAGGGCATTTAATCCCTCT
ATCTTACCAGAACCATACTATACAACCAATCCTGTTGGCATCGCTCTGTCTATTTGTCGTGCGTGCATGT
GTCCATGGTGTGGTGGGGGGCAGGGGTTTTCGGGGTTGCGGTTGAAGGCACCTTATCAGAAAGATGCCCT
CAGAGATAGAGGTAGCCCCCTCCCCCCGATCTTCGACCAGTCCTGTCAGGCGAACACTTTCACCCGTCGT
TCACCTCGTTACACACAAGGAGTAGACCTCTGAAGTTCTAATTGTCATAAATGCCCCTCCCCCCTCCCTC
CTTCCCTTCATCCTCCCCTCCGAGCAGATGGCCAAGTTGACCAGTGCCGTTCCGGTGCTCACCGCGCGCG
ACGTCGCCGGAGCGGTCGAGTTCTGGACCGACCGGCTCGGGTTCTCCCGGGACTTCGTGGAGGACGACTT
CGCCGGTGTGGTCCGGGACGACGTGACCCTGTTCATCAGCGCGGTCCAGGACCAGGTGGTGCCGGACAAC
ACCCTGGCCTGGGTGTGGGTGCGCGGCCTGGACGAGCTGTACGCCGAGTGGTCGGAGGTCGTGTCCACGA
ACTTCCGGGACGCCTCCGGGCCGGCCATGACCGAGATCGGCGAGCAGCCGTGGGGGCGGGAGTTCGCCCT
GCGCGACCCGGCCGGCAACTGCGTGCACTTCGTGGCCGAGGAGCAGGACTGATGGCCAGGGATCAGGAGG
AGGGAGTGAAGAGGAGAAGGGATCTGGTTTCAGAGATCCCCACTTCTGCCGTCGTCTTTCGGCCTTCCTT
CCTTTTAGGTGTCATGCCTTAGGTCCTTCAAGTCCTCACCTGTCGTCGTCATGTGTGTGTGTGCCCGTCA
TACAAGTCACTCGATCCAATTCACGCATCGGTTCAATCAAAATAAGACTAGACCCCGAGGGAAGAAGGGC
AGAAGGAAATCGAAGGGGTGGGATGTGTGTGAGAGAGGGAAGGAGAAATGAAAGAAGTGAACAATGTCAT
GGTAGCCAGTAAGGAGAGAGTAGAAGCGAAGAAAGCAAAAGCACTGTTGTGAAGAAACGAAATGGAAGAT
GGTCATCGCTCCTGGCTCTACTTGTGGTTTTTCTATCTTTAATTTCAGGCGTCCTGGTCTCGTTACATCA
GCTCCCTTATCTCATTGGTTTATCCCCTACTCTACTGCTGCTTCTTCCTTCCATCCGTGACTGTATAACA
ACGAATTGTAGTACCGCAGATAGACAATAGAAAAATGCCAAAAAAGGCATCATTGATTTGCTCCTCCCCA
TTAAGTCACTGTACGCCACCATCGCCACTACCCTCCCTTAGCAAATAGTCTTTATTTAGAACACAGAAGA
AGAGTACGTTGTGTGCATGCGTGTTGTTCGTACAACTTCCGTGTCAGGACGAGAGACCATTTCAACAGTG
AGTAATTCCGCCTGCGTTTATTTTTTCCTCTTTTTCCTTTTCTTGTTTTCTTCCTTTGTACGTGTATTTC
CCTCTCTTCCACGTCTTCTTTATCGTCATCTTGTCTGCCATCCTTACTCTATCTTCTACCCTCACTCACT
TCCACACTCTCAAGTCCACCCTCGCGGCCGCCATGGCCTCTAGTGGATCAGCTTGCATGCCTGCAGGAGA
CGATATCACCTCTTCTGTTTCCACGATAAAAATAGACTGCTCATTTCTTCGTCGTCTTCATCGTCTGCTT
TTTCTGCTTCGCCTCTGTCTGGGGTCTGAAACCACTACACACACACACAACACTCGTACTCCCACTTTCA
CAAAAGCGTAAGCTCACCGGCTTTTCTTACACGTACATTTTAGTGGATCCCATCACGCCACTACCACGCC
CGCGGGGGATGGAACGGAGGGGAGAGAGAGAAGGGGGAAGCATGGATGAATGAGACATTGAGGGAAAGGA
GGGGAGGGAGCAGTCCATCAGGGCGCTACCTCTCTTGTCCCCCAAACCCTGTTGAGCCGTTCAACATGTT
TCATGTTTCCTCCCTCCCCCCTTCCCTCCCTGGCCTTTCCGCGGAGCCATTCAAGTGACGTCTGGACCGC
ACCGTAACAAAATCGTTTCTATGGGGGGTTTGTTTGACAACCACGTCTTCAGCGTTTTTAAAAAAAAAAG
CGGGCAAGCCCTCTCACCCTCACTCATGCCCATCCTCCTCCTCTCCTGCGGAACATTCTTACAAAAGGCG
TAACTCGACGACAACTCAAAGAACGACAAACATCAATCCCAAAAAAAAAATCTCTACTCGTCTCTCTTGG
ATCTTTCCAATTGTCAGACCTTCCTCTTCTTTTTCGGGCTAGCCACCATGGACGCGTAGTCGGGCACGTC
GTAGGGGTATCCGGCCAGGATGCGCTCGCACAGGCGCCAGCCGGTTACCCCGTTGATGGTCACGCGGAAC
AACAGCGAGCCATCCGGGTTGATCAGCCGCTCGTCAATGATCTTATTGCCGTTCCACAGGGTGCCGGTCA
CCGTGATCTTCTTGCCGTCGAACACGGCAATGCCCTCGTAAGGACGGCCGAAGTAGTCAATCATGTTCGG
CGTCACACCGTCGATGACCAGCGTCCCGTAGTGCAGTATCACCTTGAAGTGGTGATCGTCCACGGGGTAC
ACAACCTTGAAGATCTTCTCGATCTGGCCCATTTGGTCCCCGCTCAGGCCCTCGTAGGGAATGATGACGT
GGATGTCGATCTTCAGGCCGTTCTCGCCGCTCAGGACGATGCGCTGGATTGGGGTCACGGAGACGCCCAG
GTTCTGGAAAAGCGAGGACACACCGCCCTGCTCCAGCACCTGGTCGAGGTTATAGCCAGCTGTCTGCCGC
CAGTCGCCCACGAAGTCCTCGAGAGTAAACACCATGTTAACGGACCCGCTGCCGGACCCGTTATTTCTAT
TCTGGACAAACTCGAAGTATTCCTCGTTCTTAATGACCAGGTTCAGCTTCTTCCCCTCCTGATTGTTCTT
GATCCGGCCCAGCAGCATCAGTCCCTTCAGCCCGATGTGGTAGGCCCCGTTGGCGTCTGCATCCTGAGGC
ATATTTTTGGGTGCCTGTCTGCTGTCGAAGAAGTTTCCGTTGACATCAGCCACGGGGCTAATCAGATAGT
CCAGTTCTGTCCCGGTCTTTGAGTTCCGCATCTGCAGGATTGTATTCAGCACTGAGGTCAGCTTGGCGAA
AAATTTCTTATCACTCTCGCCACAGATGGCTGCCTTGATGCATTCGCCATGTCCATACTCGATAGAGTAG
TCTTTCAGCAGCTTTTCCAGCTCCTTGGTTGGGTACACCTCCCTAGTGTCCCAATTGTGGTTTTTATCGG
AATTTCGAAAGTTGATCAGGCGAGATCCGAAGGAGGCAATGGTCCATTTCCCCTTAGCGGCCTTGTCGCC
GAAGTTCTTGTAATCGAAGGAAAACTCGAAGTACCCCTTGTCCAGATTATAACAGATCTTATCGAACTTG
CTGAAAAATTCCTGGGACTTGCTCACTGACTCATATTTAGGGTACAGCTGGTTGACAAAGCCGGTCACGG
GGCAGATCTTGGAAGTGAATCCGGCTGGCACATAGTAGATGATGCCTGTCTGTTTTCCCATTTTCTTGAA
AGTTTCAAAGGGAGCTGTCAGCTGGTAGGCTCTCAGGACGCCTCCGGTCTTGTCGAACTCGTTATCTTTA
AACACCAGGTAATTCAGCTTTTCGATCAGCATTTTCTCCAGCTTCTGATAGACCTGTTTTTCCACCTTAA
AGCGCCCCCTCTTAAAGCCGAAGTTCAGATCCTCGAACACCACAATGGCATTGTATTCGATGACCAGCTT
TGCAATCTCATGGACCACCTGGCTCAGATAGCCTTCCTTCATCTCCTTAATGTTGTTGATTTTCTTCCAG
TCCTTCCTAGCTGAGTCTCTATCCTTCTCGATTGCAGCCAGTTTATCGTGGTAGTTGGTTTTCATCCGGT
CATTGCCAATGATGTTGAATGTATCCTGCTTAATGATATTCCCTTTGCCATCCACCAGGGTATAGTAGGC
CAGATGCCGCTCTCCTCGGTCAATGCTCAGGATGTGCACATCGTTTGCTTTTTCCTTCAGCAGCAGATTG
ATCTCGTCGTTGAACTTGTTAGCGCCGCTTGACTTGAAGTTAATGGTGATTGGACAATGGAAAAAGAACT
TATCTTCGGTGAACCGCTTGTCCTTAATCAGATCGTATTCGAACACGCTCTCTTTCTTAGGATTGTCCTT
GTTCTTGTTAGCGATGGCCTCCTTAGCTGGGTGAGTGATTTTCTTAGGAATAGACTGCTTCCGGTAAAAC
AGTTCGGCCTCTCCGTTCAGTTTATAGACCACGTCCTGCAGATTCCTCTCATCGAACAGGGCCTTCCAGT
ACAGTGTATGCAGGTTTGGTCTGCCCTTGCTGTATGCTGAAAAATCTTTGTTATAGATCTGGAACAGGTA
CAGCTTTCCCTGATTGACCACGCTGTCGATGTAACTTTCAGAAATGTTCTCAAAAGTCAGCTTATACCCC
TGATTTTCCACCTCGCGGTAGAACTCGTCGATAGAGTTATATCTCTGTGTGTCGGAAAACCGGAAGCCAA
AATCCTTCCATTCAGGGTGTTTGGAGATGCTCTGCTTGTAGAAGTCAATAAACTTCCTGCAATCCTCGAT
GTTGAACTCAAATTTCTCATATCCCTTCTGGGGGCTCCCGTTCTTAGTATGTGTTGAGTGATTTCTAATC
CGCAGGATGTCCTCGGATGGGTTGTAGAATTTGATACTCTTGGCGCTGAAGAACACCTTAGGCAGCATCT
TATTTGCGCCGGGCAGCAGCTTATACACGATTTTCTTGTATCCTTCCCCTTTGTTCTCCTTAATGGCTTT
GTCATCGAAGATCTTATTGTTTTTCTTATTCATCACTCCCAGATAGTACTTGTCATCCTTGATGAACAGG
ATAGCTGTGTTGTCAGGCTCCTTGTTCTTATCCCACCCGTTGGCCAGGGTACTATTTTCGAAGTTCAGTT
TAAACTTCTCGTCAGAGTAAGGCTTCTGTGTGATGTAGTTCCTAATCTTGTTATACAGGGGGACAATGTT
TGCCAGCTCGAAGTAACATTCCTCGAACACCAGGTAGAAGTGTTCGTCTTTATCCAGGATATTAGCCTTA
TCCTCTGACTGACTAATATGGAAGATTTTCAGCTTGTGCAGCAGATTGTTGGTCTGGTCCAGCAGATCCT
TGATGGCTTTCACGTCATCTTCTGCTGAAGCCTGCAGCAGGTCTTTCTTGCCCTGGTTCTGGTACTTAAT
ACTGATCTGAGCCAGATTGTCTTTGTTCTGGGCGATCTCATCAAAAATCATGGGGATGGCTGCGAAGTTG
GCCAGGATTTCCTCAAAGCGGCACTGTTTGTCAATATCCCTGTGCTTGTTGAACTCCTCCAGTGCCAGCT
TAATTGTTTCCAGACTCAGATATTTTGCCTTCTCGGTTTTCTTAGCGATCAGTTCCTGCTCTTTCTTAGA
GGGATTATCCAGGTTCTTTGGAGCGATCTGCTGTGTAATGTACTCCAGGACGGCGGTCCCAATCACGGAA
TAGTCATCAAACACCTGCTGTGACAGGTCTGTCAGACTCTTATCGTTTTTGAAGTAGATCTTACTCAGGT
CCAGCTTCTGGGCTTTCAGGTCATCGAACAGCAGACTCAGAGTTTCCTTAATAGATTTTTCCTCCACTGT
CTTGAAAGCGGCGATCTGCTCATAAAAGCTCTGCATGGTAGTGACCACGTCTGAGTCATCTTCCAGTTTA
TCAATGACAAAAGACTTGGACTCGGTATCACTCAGGATCTGTTTGAACAGCACAGACATCTTGTATTTCT
TCAGAGTTTTGTCGTTGATCTGCTGGCTATACAGATTGATGTATTCGTTAATTCCCTTGCGCTTGGTATT
CTCCCCGTTCACAAACTTCCCGCCAATGATGGTATTGAATTTAGTAATGCCGGACTGGTTCAGGTAATTG
TTGAAATTGGCGATTTCAAACACCTCGTCCAGGGAAAAGACCCTCTGGTTCACCTCGCTAGTCTTATAGT
CGATATCGAATGTCAGTTCCTCAGCCAGATCTTTCTTGATCTGTTCGTAATTAATTGCCTCGGGAGCTTT
GTCCTTCAGAGATTCATATTTGGCCTTGTTCTCCAGGAACTTTGGCAGATTGTCATCGACGATTCGGTAG
ATGATGGAGGTAGGAATGTCGTTGCTGGAGTACACGTTCTTGCGGTTCTCGTGGAAGCCTTTAAAGTATG
TGGTCCATCCCTTGAAGCTCTTGATGATTTCCAGTGCCTCGTCAATATCAGTGATATCGGAGTTAGCCTT
GAACAGTTCAATCCCATTGTCCTTAGACTGTTTCAGCCACAGGATCAGGTCGGACTCCTGGCCTTTCTTA
GCATCGATCAGATTCTGGTTGAACAGATTTTTAAACTTTTCGGAGTCCTTGATGTACTCGCTAATCTGTT
TCTTGATGGTGTCCTTGGCGGACTTGAAGTCCTTCTGCAGGTTGTCATCGTCGCTCTTCTTCAGCTTGAA
GTACACGTCTGAGTAATTCTGCAGCAGATCCTCACTGATGCACACGGAGCTCAGAATTTCCTCGATAAAG
AACTGGTGGTATTTATCAATGATCTGCTTGGCTTTCTTATAGTCTTTTGCCCGCTTCTCATCGTCCAGAA
TCAGGCCTCGGGCCTTGATGTTCTCCAGTGTCTTGCCCTGTGGGATCAGCTCGAACCGCAGTGTCTTACT
CAGTGAATACTTGTTGACGAACTCCTGGTAGATGCTCACCTTCCGCTTTTTCTTGGGCATGCTCGAGGGT
TGCGTGTGTATCTGTGTGCAGTGGATATTGTTACCGAGTTTGGTGAGCGTGAGTCCGTTAGTGCCCTGGT
GGTGGTGGATTAGGAGAGTGGGTGACTCGGTGTCCATGGCTTTCTTCGCTCATTATAGGAGGGGAAAGGA
ATGAGGGAGGGTGGGGAGACCGCGTCTGTTGTTGACCACCGATTTACTTCTTGCCTCCCTTCCCCTCCCT
CCCCTCAATCCGTACGACACAAATAGTAGCCGAGTGTCTGCTGCAGAGCGCATGATTAGTGTGGTAGACA
ACGAGGGAGGGAAGGATGTACAGGGCATGGCACGGAGAAGCGATGGTGGCCAGGAAGAGGAGAGGTCGCG
AGAACAGGATGTGTTGCGAATGGATAAAAACAGAAAGCGATGGCTCTGGGCTTCGAAAGCAGGGGACATT
AGGACGTGTAGACCATCTCGACGGATCCCTCTGTATCTCTGTTGTGCGTGAATGTTTTCTGTGCACGTGT
AGTGTGTGAGAGTAGAACCCGGGAACTCGAACAGAGAAAAGCATGGGTGGCTGTGGTGTGGAGGCTTCGT
TCCCACCACATGCCCTTCTCCTTCGCCTCGCCTCTCCCTGCCTTCTTCCACGCACCCTTGCGCCCCTCGT
TCTCAATACCTGGCTCACTTCCACCATTCAAACAACCATCACGATACAGGCATTTATCTATCGTTGAAGA
CTTCTTCCTCCGGTAGATCTTAGCCAAGGTAAGAAGAGGGGCATGCAGCAAGGAGAAAGAAATGATGCAT
GATGAGGAATAGAAGGGGAGGAGGGAGGGATATGATGGGAAGCGAAAGCGCATATTCTGGTGGTCTGCTG
CCTGATGGGGACGCGTCTAGCTGTGACACTGAGGACGGTGGCTGCTGGTGGCTGCGGGCGCTGCCTTGGT
GATCAATGGGAGTAAAGGGAGGGAAGGAGGTAGCGTGAACGGATGACGCGGAGAAGTTTAGGGGTCTCTT
TACGTATCGCCCCTGCCGCCCGCCTCTCTGCGATAAATGTGCCTGTTACCCTGCAGCCTCTATTCTTCAC
TGTGTTCCTGTTTTCCAACAGCCTCTATTCTTCCCTGTCTTTTGTTGCAGTGGCGTCATCCTCTCTTTGC
CCCAGTCGTCGTTCTCTCGACTCACTCACTCCCCCCCTCCTTCCCTCCCTCCATCCACAGAATCGATGAA
GAGCAGGCCTTGGCTCTTCGGATCCCATGACGCTAGTATCCAGCTGGGTCTAAGAACTTTAAATAATTTC
TACTGTTGTAGATGGTACCATGGGAAAGAAAGGATGAGAAAGGAGAAAGGACATCTAGATAACCGGCATA
TCACGGTGGTGTATTAGTGTAGAATAGTGAAGAGAAGACTTGGGAAAATGTGTAGGAAAGGTTGTTTCTG
TGTATGTGGGTTGGGATGGGTGGCTGTTTGAGAAGGAACAGCGGGCAGGGCGATGTAGTGCTGAACGGGC
ACGGAACCACTGAGACTGAAGGAAGTAGGGAGAGAGAGGGGCAGGGGACGTGCACTTTAATCTTTGCCTC
GGTAGAGTATACCCATGCAAGAGTATGTGGCCACCTGTGGTGGCTTTTGGCCAGGTCTGGTGCAGTGCCA
ATCATCTCCCATCAATAATACAACTTCAGAACAACGGCGCATTGATGGGGAGAGAGAAAGTAAATTTAAG
TAAGGGGTACGTAGTAGAGGATTCAACTGAAATATTTTCGAGGAGCGGTTGGGAAGTTGACCGATTGAAA
GGAGAAGGGAGGGGAGCAGGTGTGATAGTCATGTGTAAAGTAATTCTTTTTTGCCGTCGTCACACAATCC
ACATCAATGATAAAATATGTTTAAGGATCAATCACACGGAGTCGGTCATAAGGCAACCGCAAACGCAATG
CAAACTAGCAAGCAAGCAGGACCACAACAACAACCATTACCATCACAGGCGACAGCAGCAGCAGCTGCAG
CAGCAGCAAGGCAAGCAAAGGCCATCTGCGCGTGGACTTTTCCAGGCACCGGCTTTAAGCGTAATTTTCA
ATGATTGTTGTCCGTGTATCCTCTCACCCTTTCACCGCTTGCGCGCACGTGAGCAGCACAACTGGTAATG
CCCGAGGACAATAGACGAGGAAAAAGAAGAAGA
Features (pLannotate 1.2.2; 8 found; start..end, strand, type, name):
    164..667     -  misc_feature   CEN/ARS: S. cerevisiae CEN6 centromere fused to an autonomously replicating sequence
    704..808     +  promoter       AmpR promoter: bla
    809..1669    +  CDS            AmpR: β-lactamase; bla; confers resistance to ampicillin, carbenicillin, and related antibiotics
   1840..2428    +  rep_origin     ori: high-copy-number ColE1/pMB1/pBR322/pUC origin of replication
   3388..3762    +  CDS            BleoR: antibiotic-binding protein; Sh ble from Streptoalloteichus hindustanus; confers resistance to bleomycin, phleomycin, and Zeocin™
   4670..4687    -  misc_feature   MCS (fragment): pUC18/19 multiple cloning site
   5403..5918    -  CDS            LUCI_OPLGR (fragment): Experimental evidence at protein level: Swiss-Prot protein existence level 1. Catalytic subunit of oplophorus-luciferin 2-monooxygenase. Oxidoreductase that converts coelenterazine (the oplophorus luciferin) to coelenteramide under emission of blue light with a maximum at 454 nm. Is also active with bisdeoxycoelenterazine. From Oplophorus gracilirostris (Luminous shrimp).
   5940..9836    -  CDS            cas12a: CS12A_FRATN - Also known as cpf1 From Francisella tularensis subsp. novicida (strain U112).
