[The description below was written by a language model from this plasmid's Addgene catalogue record and pLannotate feature annotations shown in this document.]
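Description:
pNOC_hfnCas12a_CRATES is a roughly 12 kb episomal CRISPR expression plasmid for genome engineering in the microalga Nannochloropsis oceanica, built on a pUC19-derived backbone. In E. coli it is maintained at high copy through the ColE1/pUC origin and selected with ampicillin via the bla promoter and β-lactamase gene. The annotated sequence also contains a Saccharomyces cerevisiae CEN6 centromere fused to an autonomously replicating sequence. This CEN/ARS element is presumably what allows the pNOC series to persist as an episome rather than integrating, although the record does not spell this out. Selection in the alga relies on the Sh ble gene, which confers Zeocin resistance.

The payload is a humanized coding sequence for Francisella novicida Cas12a (Cpf1). It is fused at its C terminus to a luciferase called Nlux in the record, which the feature table identifies as derived from the catalytic subunit of the Oplophorus gracilirostris luciferase. The fusion lets nuclease expression be followed by luminescence, which could help in screening transformants. The crRNA region carries a recognition site for the type IIS enzyme BaeI. According to the truncated purpose field and the CRATES name, this site is meant for assembling multiple crRNAs or spacers into an array for multiplexed targeting. Cas12a suits this use because it processes its own crRNA arrays.

The automated annotation does not identify the promoters and terminators driving the Cas12a–luciferase fusion, the ble marker or the crRNA cassette, and large stretches of the sequence remain unannotated. Those regulatory elements are therefore not stated in the record.
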