Addgene plasmid #176251: pNOC_hfnCas12a_CRATES
Purpose: pNOC episomal plasmid harboring the humanized fnCas12a gene sequence tagged with Nlux and type IIS restriction site for endonuclease BaeI at the crRNA region that facilitates the generation of mulitpl
Depositing lab: John van der Oost. Publication: Comprehensive Genome Engineering Toolbox for Microalgae Nannochloropsis oceanica Based on CRISPR-Cas Systems. Naduthodi MIS, Sudfeld C, Avitzigiannis EK, Trevisan N, van Lith E, Alcaide Sancho J, D'Adamo S, Barbosa M, van der Oost J. ACS Synth Biol. 2021 Dec 17;10(12):3369-3378. doi: 10.1021/acssynbio.1c00329. Epub 2021 Nov 18. PubMed 34793143.
Backbone
  Vector backbone: pUC19
  Vector type: CRISPR, Luciferase, Synthetic Biology ; Expression in microalgae Nannochloropsis oceanica
  Selectable markers: Zeocin
Growth in bacteria
  Bacterial resistance: Ampicillin, 100 μg/mL
  Growth temperature: 37°C
  Growth strain: DH5alpha
  Copy number: High Copy
Gene/Insert
  Gene/Insert name: humanized fnCas12a
  Species: Francisella novicida
  Tag / fusion protein: luciferase (C terminal on insert)
Resource information
  A portion of this plasmid was derived from a plasmid made by: The backbone of plasmid was a gift from Eva Farre from Michigan State University. And the Cas12a sequence was obtained from the Addgene plasmid # 69976
Terms and licenses: Academic/Nonprofit Terms; Industry Terms: Not Available to Industry
How to cite: pNOC_hfnCas12a_CRATES was a gift from John van der Oost (Addgene plasmid # 176251 ; http://n2t.net/addgene:176251 ; RRID:Addgene_176251)
